>Addgene plasmid #20278 | pET28a-Hisx6-Sirt6-S56A | addgene partial sequence | sequence record 26122 | 20278 with T7
TTTTGTTTAACTTTAAGAAGGAGATATACCATGGGCAGCAGCCATCATCATCATCATCACAGCAGCGGCC
TGGTGCCGCGCGGCAGCCATATGGCTAGAATGTCGGTGAATTATGCAGCAGGGTTGTCGCCTTACGCGGA
TAAGGGCAAGTGCGGGCTGCCCGAGATCTTCGACCCACCAGAGGAGCTGGAACGCAAGGTGTGGGAGCTG
GCCCGGCTAATGTGGCAGTCCTCCAGCGTGGTTTTCCACACGGGCGCCGGCATCGCGACCGCCTCTGGCA
TCCCCGACTTCAGAGGCCCCCATGGCGTGTGGACCATGGAGGAACGCGGCCTGGCCCCCAAGTTTGACAC
CACCTTCGAGAATGCTCGGCCCTCGAAGACCCACATGGCCCTGGTTCAGCTAGAACGCATGGGCTTCCTC
AGCTTCCTGGTCAGCCAGAACGTAGACGGGCTGCACGTGCGCTCGGGCTTCCCCAGGGACAAGCTGGCAG
AGCTGCACGGAAACATGTTTGTAGAGGAATGTCCCAAGTGTAAGACGCAGTACGTCAGAGACACGGTTGT
GGGCACCATGGGCCTCAAGGCCACAGGCCGGCTCTGCACCGTGGCCAAGACCAGGGGACTTCGGGCCTGT
AGAGGGGAGCTGAGAGACACCATTCTGGACTGGGAGGACTCGTTGCCTGACCGGGACCTGATGCTCGCTG
ATGAGGCCAGCAGGACCGCAGACCTGTCTGTCACCCTGGGGTAC
