[The description below was written by a language model from this plasmid's Addgene catalogue record.]
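Description:
pET28a-Hisx6-Sirt6-S56A is a bacterial expression plasmid built on the Novagen pET-28a backbone (5369 bp without insert), carrying a roughly 1 kb mouse Sirt6 coding sequence inserted by restriction cloning. It is selected with kanamycin and is recorded as low copy, with propagation in a standard cloning strain (DH5alpha). No feature table accompanies the record. From general knowledge of pET-28a, the insert sits downstream of a T7 promoter under lac operator control, which fits the T7 primer listed for sequencing. Protein production would therefore require an E. coli host that supplies T7 RNA polymerase, although the record does not name an expression strain.

The encoded protein is SIRT6, a mouse homolog of the yeast Sir2 family of NAD-dependent enzymes, fused at its N terminus to a six-histidine tag contributed by the backbone. The tag allows the recombinant protein to be purified by immobilised metal affinity chromatography. The insert carries a point mutation changing serine 56 to alanine. The record does not state the functional consequence of this substitution, but the associated publication characterises mouse SIRT6 as a nuclear ADP-ribosyltransferase. The construct is therefore most plausibly used to produce purified mutant protein for comparison with wild-type SIRT6 in in vitro enzymatic assays, such as tests of how individual residues contribute to that activity.
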