Addgene plasmid #20278: pET28a-Hisx6-Sirt6-S56A
Depositing lab: Leonard Guarente. Depositing organization: Massachusetts Institute of Technology. Publication: Mouse Sir2 homolog SIRT6 is a nuclear ADP-ribosyltransferase. Liszt G, Ford E, Kurtev M, Guarente L. J Biol Chem. 2005 Jun 3. 280(22):21313-20. 10.1074/jbc.M413296200 PubMed 15795229.
Backbone
  Vector backbone: pET-28a
  Backbone manufacturer: Novagen
  Backbone size w/o insert (bp): 5369
  Vector type: Bacterial Expression
Growth in bacteria
  Bacterial resistance: Kanamycin, 50 μg/mL
  Growth temperature: 37°C
  Growth strain: DH5alpha
  Copy number: Low Copy
Gene/Insert
  Gene/Insert name: Sirt6
  Species: M. musculus (mouse)
  Insert size (bp): 1004
  Mutation: Serine 56 to Alanine
  GenBank ID: NM_181586
  Entrez Gene: Sirt6 (a.k.a. 2810449N18Rik, Sir2l6, mSIRT6)
  Tag / fusion protein: Hisx6 (N terminal on backbone)
  Cloning method: Restriction Enzyme
  Sequencing primers: 5′ T7
Terms and licenses: Academic/Nonprofit Terms; Industry Terms: Not Available to Industry
How to cite: pET28a-Hisx6-Sirt6-S56A was a gift from Leonard Guarente (Addgene plasmid # 20278 ; http://n2t.net/addgene:20278 ; RRID:Addgene_20278)
